Addgene plasmid #208302: ABE-RA3.1
Purpose: Expresses ABE-RA3.1 in mammalian cells
Depositing lab: Weixin Tang. Publication: An adenine base editor variant expands context compatibility. Xiao YL, Wu Y, Tang W. Nat Biotechnol. 2024 Jan 2. doi: 10.1038/s41587-023-01994-3. PubMed 38168987.
Backbone
  Vector backbone: pCMV with a BR322 origin
  Backbone size w/o insert (bp): 3402
  Vector type: Mammalian Expression
Growth in bacteria
  Bacterial resistance: Ampicillin, 100 μg/mL
  Growth temperature: 37°C
  Growth strain: DH5alpha
  Copy number: High Copy
Gene/Insert
  Gene/Insert name: TadA-RA3.1-SpCas9 D10A
  Species: E. coli
  Insert size (bp): 4818
  Mutation: E27D, R47K, P48A, R51H, I76F, D108G, K110R, H122R, M126I, N127K, K161N
  Cloning method: Restriction Enzyme; 5′ cloning site Unknown (unknown if destroyed); 3′ cloning site Unknown (unknown if destroyed)
Terms and licenses: Academic/Nonprofit Terms; Industry Terms: Not Available to Industry
How to cite: ABE-RA3.1 was a gift from Weixin Tang (Addgene plasmid # 208302 ; http://n2t.net/addgene:208302 ; RRID:Addgene_208302)
