[The description below was written by a language model from this plasmid's Addgene catalogue record and pLannotate feature annotations shown in this document.]
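Description:
ABE-RA3.1 is a mammalian expression plasmid of about 8.2 kb, built on a pCMV backbone, that encodes an adenine base editor for transient expression in mammalian cells. It is propagated in E. coli through a high-copy ColE1/pBR322-type origin and selected with ampicillin via the β-lactamase gene and its own promoter. The rest of the backbone carries only short remnants typical of cloning-vector ancestry: a lac promoter/operator with its CAP binding site, a lacI fragment, a bom fragment, and small pieces of an SV40 promoter and a multiple cloning site. None of these appears to have a role in the payload, and the table shows no mammalian selection marker.

The expression cassette is driven by the human CMV immediate-early enhancer and promoter. A T7 promoter lies just upstream of the coding region and could support in vitro transcription. The cassette ends in a bovine growth hormone polyadenylation signal. The open reading frame fuses an engineered E. coli TadA adenosine deaminase to Streptococcus pyogenes Cas9; a gap between the two annotated coding segments is consistent with a linker, though none is annotated. The TadA-RA3.1 variant is recorded with the substitutions E27D, R47K, P48A, R51H, I76F, D108G, K110R, H122R, M126I, N127K and K161N. The automated annotation labels the Cas9 portion as a dCas9 fragment, but the catalogue entry specifies the D10A form, which is a nickase and is the usual architecture for base editors.

In such editors, a guide RNA directs the nickase to the target, where the deaminase converts adenine to inosine on the displaced strand, yielding A•T to G•C changes without a double-strand break. No guide RNA cassette is annotated, so the guide would have to be supplied separately. The associated publication describes an adenine base editor variant with expanded sequence-context compatibility.
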