Features (pLannotate 1.2.2; 16 found; start..end, strand, type, name):
   3353..3577    +  polyA_signal   bGH poly(A) signal: bovine growth hormone polyadenylation signal
   3581..3602    +  promoter       SV40 promoter (fragment): SV40 enhancer and early promoter
   3607..3623    +  misc_feature   MCS (fragment): pBluescript multiple cloning site
   3672..3688    -  protein_bind   lac operator: The lac repressor binds to the lac operator to inhibit transcription in E. coli. This inhibition can be relieved by adding lactose or isopropyl-β-D-thiogalactopyranoside (IPTG). lac repressor encoded by lacI
   3696..3726    -  promoter       lac promoter: promoter for the E. coli lac operon
   3741..3762    -  protein_bind   CAP binding site: CAP binding activates transcription in the presence of cAMP. E. coli catabolite activator protein
   3775..3867    -  CDS            lacI (fragment): lac repressor; lacI; The lac repressor binds to the lac operator to inhibit transcription in E. coli. This inhibition can be relieved by adding lactose or isopropyl-β-D-thiogalactopyranoside (IPTG).
   4050..4638    -  rep_origin     ori: high-copy-number ColE1/pMB1/pBR322/pUC origin of replication
   4809..5669    -  CDS            AmpR: β-lactamase; bla; confers resistance to ampicillin, carbenicillin, and related antibiotics
   5670..5774    -  promoter       AmpR promoter: bla
   5845..5889    -  misc_feature   bom (fragment): basis of mobility region from pBR322
   6044..6423    +  enhancer       CMV enhancer: human cytomegalovirus immediate early enhancer
   6424..6627    +  promoter       CMV promoter: human cytomegalovirus (CMV) immediate early promoter
   6669..6687    +  promoter       T7 promoter: promoter for bacteriophage T7 RNA polymerase
   6758..7243    +  CDS            tadA: TADA_ECOLI - Also known as yfhC. Experimental evidence at protein level: Swiss-Prot protein existence level 1. Catalyzes the deamination of adenosine to inosine at the wobble position 34 of tRNA(Arg2). Essential for cell viability. From Escherichia coli (strain K12).
   7355..3236    +  CDS            dCas9 (fragment) (across the origin): catalytically dead mutant of the Cas9 endonuclease from the Streptococcus pyogenes Type II CRISPR/Cas system RNA-guided DNA-binding protein that lacks endonuclease activity due to the D10A mutation in the RuvC catalytic domain and the N863A mutation in the HNH catalytic domain
>Addgene plasmid #208302 | ABE-RA3.1 | addgene full sequence | sequence record 410372 | Addgene NGS Result
TCTGGCCGCCAAGAACCTGTCCGACGCCATCCTGCTGAGCGACATCCTGAGAGTGAACACCGAGATCACC
AAGGCCCCCCTGAGCGCCTCTATGATCAAGAGATACGACGAGCACCACCAGGACCTGACCCTGCTGAAAG
CTCTCGTGCGGCAGCAGCTGCCTGAGAAGTACAAAGAGATTTTCTTCGACCAGAGCAAGAACGGCTACGC
CGGCTACATTGACGGCGGAGCCAGCCAGGAAGAGTTCTACAAGTTCATCAAGCCCATCCTGGAAAAGATG
GACGGCACCGAGGAACTGCTCGTGAAGCTGAACAGAGAGGACCTGCTGCGGAAGCAGCGGACCTTCGACA
ACGGCAGCATCCCCCACCAGATCCACCTGGGAGAGCTGCACGCCATTCTGCGGCGGCAGGAAGATTTTTA
CCCATTCCTGAAGGACAACCGGGAAAAGATCGAGAAGATCCTGACCTTCCGCATCCCCTACTACGTGGGC
CCTCTGGCCAGGGGAAACAGCAGATTCGCCTGGATGACCAGAAAGAGCGAGGAAACCATCACCCCCTGGA
ACTTCGAGGAAGTGGTGGACAAGGGCGCTTCCGCCCAGAGCTTCATCGAGCGGATGACCAACTTCGATAA
GAACCTGCCCAACGAGAAGGTGCTGCCCAAGCACAGCCTGCTGTACGAGTACTTCACCGTGTATAACGAG
CTGACCAAAGTGAAATACGTGACCGAGGGAATGAGAAAGCCCGCCTTCCTGAGCGGCGAGCAGAAAAAGG
CCATCGTGGACCTGCTGTTCAAGACCAACCGGAAAGTGACCGTGAAGCAGCTGAAAGAGGACTACTTCAA
GAAAATCGAGTGCTTCGACTCCGTGGAAATCTCCGGCGTGGAAGATCGGTTCAACGCCTCCCTGGGCACA
TACCACGATCTGCTGAAAATTATCAAGGACAAGGACTTCCTGGACAATGAGGAAAACGAGGACATTCTGG
AAGATATCGTGCTGACCCTGACACTGTTTGAGGACAGAGAGATGATCGAGGAACGGCTGAAAACCTATGC
CCACCTGTTCGACGACAAAGTGATGAAGCAGCTGAAGCGGCGGAGATACACCGGCTGGGGCAGGCTGAGC
CGGAAGCTGATCAACGGCATCCGGGACAAGCAGTCCGGCAAGACAATCCTGGATTTCCTGAAGTCCGACG
GCTTCGCCAACAGAAACTTCATGCAGCTGATCCACGACGACAGCCTGACCTTTAAAGAGGACATCCAGAA
AGCCCAGGTGTCCGGCCAGGGCGATAGCCTGCACGAGCACATTGCCAATCTGGCCGGCAGCCCCGCCATT
AAGAAGGGCATCCTGCAGACAGTGAAGGTGGTGGACGAGCTCGTGAAAGTGATGGGCCGGCACAAGCCCG
AGAACATCGTGATCGAAATGGCCAGAGAGAACCAGACCACCCAGAAGGGACAGAAGAACAGCCGCGAGAG
AATGAAGCGGATCGAAGAGGGCATCAAAGAGCTGGGCAGCCAGATCCTGAAAGAACACCCCGTGGAAAAC
ACCCAGCTGCAGAACGAGAAGCTGTACCTGTACTACCTGCAGAATGGGCGGGATATGTACGTGGACCAGG
AACTGGACATCAACCGGCTGTCCGACTACGATGTGGACCATATCGTGCCTCAGAGCTTTCTGAAGGACGA
CTCCATCGACAACAAGGTGCTGACCAGAAGCGACAAGAACCGGGGCAAGAGCGACAACGTGCCCTCCGAA
GAGGTCGTGAAGAAGATGAAGAACTACTGGCGGCAGCTGCTGAACGCCAAGCTGATTACCCAGAGAAAGT
TCGACAATCTGACCAAGGCCGAGAGAGGCGGCCTGAGCGAACTGGATAAGGCCGGCTTCATCAAGAGACA
GCTGGTGGAAACCCGGCAGATCACAAAGCACGTGGCACAGATCCTGGACTCCCGGATGAACACTAAGTAC
GACGAGAATGACAAGCTGATCCGGGAAGTGAAAGTGATCACCCTGAAGTCCAAGCTGGTGTCCGATTTCC
GGAAGGATTTCCAGTTTTACAAAGTGCGCGAGATCAACAACTACCACCACGCCCACGACGCCTACCTGAA
CGCCGTCGTGGGAACCGCCCTGATCAAAAAGTACCCTAAGCTGGAAAGCGAGTTCGTGTACGGCGACTAC
AAGGTGTACGACGTGCGGAAGATGATCGCCAAGAGCGAGCAGGAAATCGGCAAGGCTACCGCCAAGTACT
TCTTCTACAGCAACATCATGAACTTTTTCAAGACCGAGATTACCCTGGCCAACGGCGAGATCCGGAAGCG
GCCTCTGATCGAGACAAACGGCGAAACCGGGGAGATCGTGTGGGATAAGGGCCGGGATTTTGCCACCGTG
CGGAAAGTGCTGAGCATGCCCCAAGTGAATATCGTGAAAAAGACCGAGGTGCAGACAGGCGGCTTCAGCA
AAGAGTCTATCCTGCCCAAGAGGAACAGCGATAAGCTGATCGCCAGAAAGAAGGACTGGGACCCTAAGAA
GTACGGCGGCTTCGACAGCCCCACCGTGGCCTATTCTGTGCTGGTGGTGGCCAAAGTGGAAAAGGGCAAG
TCCAAGAAACTGAAGAGTGTGAAAGAGCTGCTGGGGATCACCATCATGGAAAGAAGCAGCTTCGAGAAGA
ATCCCATCGACTTTCTGGAAGCCAAGGGCTACAAAGAAGTGAAAAAGGACCTGATCATCAAGCTGCCTAA
GTACTCCCTGTTCGAGCTGGAAAACGGCCGGAAGAGAATGCTGGCCTCTGCCGGCGAACTGCAGAAGGGA
AACGAACTGGCCCTGCCCTCCAAATATGTGAACTTCCTGTACCTGGCCAGCCACTATGAGAAGCTGAAGG
GCTCCCCCGAGGATAATGAGCAGAAACAGCTGTTTGTGGAACAGCACAAGCACTACCTGGACGAGATCAT
CGAGCAGATCAGCGAGTTCTCCAAGAGAGTGATCCTGGCCGACGCTAATCTGGACAAAGTGCTGTCCGCC
TACAACAAGCACCGGGATAAGCCCATCAGAGAGCAGGCCGAGAATATCATCCACCTGTTTACCCTGACCA
ATCTGGGAGCCCCTGCCGCCTTCAAGTACTTTGACACCACCATCGACCGGAAGAGGTACACCAGCACCAA
AGAGGTGCTGGACGCCACCCTGATCCACCAGAGCATCACCGGCCTGTACGAGACACGGATCGACCTGTCT
CAGCTGGGAGGTGACTCTGGCGGCTCAAAAAGAACCGCCGACGGCAGCGAATTCGAGCCCAAGAAGAAGA
GGAAAGTCTAACCGGTCATCATCACCATCACCATTGAGTTTAAACCCGCTGATCAGCCTCGACTGTGCCT
TCTAGTTGCCAGCCATCTGTTGTTTGCCCCTCCCCCGTGCCTTCCTTGACCCTGGAAGGTGCCACTCCCA
CTGTCCTTTCCTAATAAAATGAGGAAATTGCATCGCATTGTCTGAGTAGGTGTCATTCTATTCTGGGGGG
TGGGGTGGGGCAGGACAGCAAGGGGGAGGATTGGGAAGACAATAGCAGGCATGCTGGGGATGCGGTGGGC
TCTATGGCTTCTGAGGCGGAAAGAACCAGCTGGGGCTCGATACCGTCGACCTCTAGCTAGAGCTTGGCGT
AATCATGGTCATAGCTGTTTCCTGTGTGAAATTGTTATCCGCTCACAATTCCACACAACATACGAGCCGG
AAGCATAAAGTGTAAAGCCTAGGGTGCCTAATGAGTGAGCTAACTCACATTAATTGCGTTGCGCTCACTG
CCCGCTTTCCAGTCGGGAAACCTGTCGTGCCAGCTGCATTAATGAATCGGCCAACGCGCGGGGAGAGGCG
GTTTGCGTATTGGGCGCTCTTCCGCTTCCTCGCTCACTGACTCGCTGCGCTCGGTCGTTCGGCTGCGGCG
AGCGGTATCAGCTCACTCAAAGGCGGTAATACGGTTATCCACAGAATCAGGGGATAACGCAGGAAAGAAC
ATGTGAGCAAAAGGCCAGCAAAAGGCCAGGAACCGTAAAAAGGCCGCGTTGCTGGCGTTTTTCCATAGGC
TCCGCCCCCCTGACGAGCATCACAAAAATCGACGCTCAAGTCAGAGGTGGCGAAACCCGACAGGACTATA
AAGATACCAGGCGTTTCCCCCTGGAAGCTCCCTCGTGCGCTCTCCTGTTCCGACCCTGCCGCTTACCGGA
TACCTGTCCGCCTTTCTCCCTTCGGGAAGCGTGGCGCTTTCTCATAGCTCACGCTGTAGGTATCTCAGTT
CGGTGTAGGTCGTTCGCTCCAAGCTGGGCTGTGTGCACGAACCCCCCGTTCAGCCCGACCGCTGCGCCTT
ATCCGGTAACTATCGTCTTGAGTCCAACCCGGTAAGACACGACTTATCGCCACTGGCAGCAGCCACTGGT
AACAGGATTAGCAGAGCGAGGTATGTAGGCGGTGCTACAGAGTTCTTGAAGTGGTGGCCTAACTACGGCT
ACACTAGAAGAACAGTATTTGGTATCTGCGCTCTGCTGAAGCCAGTTACCTTCGGAAAAAGAGTTGGTAG
CTCTTGATCCGGCAAACAAACCACCGCTGGTAGCGGTGGTTTTTTTGTTTGCAAGCAGCAGATTACGCGC
AGAAAAAAAGGATCTCAAGAAGATCCTTTGATCTTTTCTACGGGGTCTGACACTCAGTGGAACGAAAACT
CACGTTAAGGGATTTTGGTCATGAGATTATCAAAAAGGATCTTCACCTAGATCCTTTTAAATTAAAAATG
AAGTTTTAAATCAATCTAAAGTATATATGAGTAAACTTGGTCTGACAGTTACCAATGCTTAATCAGTGAG
GCACCTATCTCAGCGATCTGTCTATTTCGTTCATCCATAGTTGCCTGACTCCCCGTCGTGTAGATAACTA
CGATACGGGAGGGCTTACCATCTGGCCCCAGTGCTGCAATGATACCGCGGCTACCACGCTCACCGGCTCC
AGATTTATCAGCAATAAACCAGCCAGCCGGAAGGGCCGAGCGCAGAAGTGGTCCTGCAACTTTATCCGCC
TCCATCCAGTCTATTAATTGTTGCCGGGAAGCTAGAGTAAGTAGTTCGCCAGTTAATAGTTTGCGCAACG
TTGTTGCCATTGCTACAGGCATCGTGGTGTCACGCTCGTCGTTTGGTATGGCTTCATTCAGCTCCGGTTC
CCAACGATCAAGGCGAGTTACATGATCCCCCATGTTGTGCAAAAAAGCGGTTAGCTCCTTCGGTCCTCCG
ATCGTTGTCAGAAGTAAGTTGGCCGCAGTGTTATCACTCATGGTTATGGCAGCACTGCATAATTCTCTTA
CTGTCATGCCATCCGTAAGATGCTTTTCTGTGACTGGTGAGTACTCAACCAAGTCATTCTGAGAATAGTG
TATGCGGCGACCGAGTTGCTCTTGCCCGGCGTCAATACGGGATAATACCGCGCCACATAGCAGAACTTTA
AAAGTGCTCATCATTGGAAAACGTTCTTCGGGGCGAAAACTCTCAAGGATCTTACCGCTGTTGAGATCCA
GTTCGATGTAACCCACTCGTGCACCCAACTGATCTTCAGCATCTTTTACTTTCACCAGCGTTTCTGGGTG
AGCAAAAACAGGAAGGCAAAATGCCGCAAAAAAGGGAATAAGGGCGACACGGAAATGTTGAATACTCATA
CTCTTCCTTTTTCAATATTATTGAAGCATTTATCAGGGTTATTGTCTCATGAGCGGATACATATTTGAAT
GTATTTAGAAAAATAAACAAATAGGGGTTCCGCGCACATTTCCCCGAAAAGTGCCACCTGACGTCGACGG
ATCGGGAGATCGATCTCCCGATCCCCTAGGGTCGACTCTCAGTACAATCTGCTCTGATGCCGCATAGTTA
AGCCAGTATCTGCTCCCTGCTTGTGTGTTGGAGGTCGCTGAGTAGTGCGCGAGCAAAATTTAAGCTACAA
CAAGGCAAGGCTTGACCGACAATTGCATGAAGAATCTGCTTAGGGTTAGGCGTTTTGCGCTGCTTCGCGA
TGTACGGGCCAGATATACGCGTTGACATTGATTATTGACTAGTTATTAATAGTAATCAATTACGGGGTCA
TTAGTTCATAGCCCATATATGGAGTTCCGCGTTACATAACTTACGGTAAATGGCCCGCCTGGCTGACCGC
CCAACGACCCCCGCCCATTGACGTCAATAATGACGTATGTTCCCATAGTAACGCCAATAGGGACTTTCCA
TTGACGTCAATGGGTGGAGTATTTACGGTAAACTGCCCACTTGGCAGTACATCAAGTGTATCATATGCCA
AGTACGCCCCCTATTGACGTCAATGACGGTAAATGGCCCGCCTGGCATTATGCCCAGTACATGACCTTAT
GGGACTTTCCTACTTGGCAGTACATCTACGTATTAGTCATCGCTATTACCATGGTGATGCGGTTTTGGCA
GTACATCAATGGGCGTGGATAGCGGTTTGACTCACGGGGATTTCCAAGTCTCCACCCCATTGACGTCAAT
GGGAGTTTGTTTTGGCACCAAAATCAACGGGACTTTCCAAAATGTCGTAACAACTCCGCCCCATTGACGC
AAATGGGCGGTAGGCGTGTACGGTGGGAGGTCTATATAAGCAGAGCTGGTTTAGTGAACCGTCAGATCCG
CTAGAGATCCGCGGCCGCTAATACGACTCACTATAGGGAGAGCCGCCACCATGAAACGGACAGCCGACGG
AAGCGAGTTCGAGTCACCAAAGAAGAAGCGGAAAGTCATGTCTGAAGTCGAGTTTAGCCACGAGTATTGG
ATGAGGCACGCACTGACCCTGGCAAAGCGAGCATGGGATGAAAGAGATGTCCCCGTGGGCGCCGTGCTGG
TGCACAACAATAGAGTGATCGGAGAGGGATGGAACAAGGCAATCGGCCACCACGACCCTACCGCACACGC
AGAGATCATGGCACTGAGGCAGGGAGGCCTGGTCATGCAGAATTACCGCCTGTTCGATGCCACCCTGTAT
GTGACACTGGAGCCATGCGTGATGTGCGCAGGAGCAATGATCCACAGCAGGATCGGAAGAGTGGTGTTCG
GAGCACGGGGCGCCAGGACCGGCGCAGCAGGCTCCCTGATGGATGTGCTGCGCCACCCCGGCATAAAACA
CCGGGTGGAGATCACAGAGGGAATCCTGGCAGACGAGTGCGCCGCCCTGCTGAGCGATTTCTTTAGAATG
CGGAGACAGGAGATCAAGGCCCAGAAGAACGCACAGAGCTCCACCGACTCTGGAGGATCTAGCGGAGGAT
CCTCTGGCAGCGAGACACCAGGAACAAGCGAGTCAGCAACACCAGAGAGCAGTGGCGGCAGCAGCGGCGG
CAGCGACAAGAAGTACAGCATCGGCCTGGCCATCGGCACCAACTCTGTGGGCTGGGCCGTGATCACCGAC
GAGTACAAGGTGCCCAGCAAGAAATTCAAGGTGCTGGGCAACACCGACCGGCACAGCATCAAGAAGAACC
TGATCGGAGCCCTGCTGTTCGACAGCGGCGAAACAGCCGAGGCCACCCGGCTGAAGAGAACCGCCAGAAG
AAGATACACCAGACGGAAGAACCGGATCTGCTATCTGCAAGAGATCTTCAGCAACGAGATGGCCAAGGTG
GACGACAGCTTCTTCCACAGACTGGAAGAGTCCTTCCTGGTGGAAGAGGATAAGAAGCACGAGCGGCACC
CCATCTTCGGCAACATCGTGGACGAGGTGGCCTACCACGAGAAGTACCCCACCATCTACCACCTGAGAAA
GAAACTGGTGGACAGCACCGACAAGGCCGACCTGCGGCTGATCTATCTGGCCCTGGCCCACATGATCAAG
TTCCGGGGCCACTTCCTGATCGAGGGCGACCTGAACCCCGACAACAGCGACGTGGACAAGCTGTTCATCC
AGCTGGTGCAGACCTACAACCAGCTGTTCGAGGAAAACCCCATCAACGCCAGCGGCGTGGACGCCAAGGC
CATCCTGTCTGCCAGACTGAGCAAGAGCAGACGGCTGGAAAATCTGATCGCCCAGCTGCCCGGCGAAAAG
AAGAATGGCCTGTTCGGAAACCTGATTGCCCTGAGCCTGGGCCTGACCCCCAACTTCAAGAGCAACTTCG
ACCTGGCCGAGGATGCCAAACTGCAGCTGAGCAAGGACACCTACGACGACGACCTGGACAACCTGCTGGC
CCAGATCGGCGACCAGTACGCCGACCTGTT
